Addgene plasmid #83763: MSCV-6NBC-GFP-PGK-Puro-Barcode86
Purpose: individual 6N barcode to make barcoded cell line variants
Depositing lab: Monte Winslow. Depositing organization: Stanford University. Publication: An in vivo multiplexed small-molecule screening platform. Gruner BM, Schulze CJ, Yang D, Ogasawara D, Dix MM, Rogers ZN, Chuang CH, McFarland CD, Chiou SH, Brown JM, Cravatt BF, Bogyo M, Winslow MM. Nat Methods. 2016 Sep 12. doi: 10.1038/nmeth.3992. PubMed 27617390.
Backbone
  Vector backbone: MSCV
  Vector type: Retroviral
  Selectable markers: Puromycin
Growth in bacteria
  Bacterial resistance: Ampicillin, 100 μg/mL
  Growth temperature: 37°C
  Growth strain: DH5alpha
  Copy number: High Copy
Gene/Insert
  Gene/Insert name: Barcode86
  Species: Synthetic
  Cloning method: Restriction Enzyme; 5′ cloning site BglII (destroyed during cloning); 3′ cloning site EcoRI (not destroyed)
  Sequencing primers: 5′ CCCTTGAACCTCCTCGTTCGACC
Terms and licenses: Academic/Nonprofit Terms; Industry Terms: Not Available to Industry
How to cite: MSCV-6NBC-GFP-PGK-Puro-Barcode86 was a gift from Monte Winslow (Addgene plasmid # 83763 ; http://n2t.net/addgene:83763 ; RRID:Addgene_83763)
