[The description below was written by a language model from this plasmid's Addgene catalogue record and pLannotate feature annotations shown in this document.]
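Description:
MSCV-6NBC-GFP-PGK-Puro-Barcode86 is a gammaretroviral transfer vector built on the murine stem cell virus (MSCV) backbone. It carries one defined member of a set of synthetic six-nucleotide (6N) barcodes for making genetically tagged cell line variants. The plasmid is about 7.0 kb and is propagated in E. coli through a high-copy ColE1/pUC-type origin with ampicillin selection from the β-lactamase gene. The remaining bacterial annotations (lac promoter/operator and fragments of lacI, lacZα, rop, bom, TcR and env) are non-functional remnants of the backbone's cloning history.

The proviral region is flanked by MESV-derived 5′ and 3′ LTRs. It contains the Ψ packaging signal and a truncated, start-codon-less gag segment, which together support efficient encapsidation of the genomic RNA when viral proteins are supplied in trans by packaging cells. Downstream, EGFP has no separately annotated promoter, so it is presumably expressed from the 5′ LTR. An internal mouse PGK promoter drives puromycin N-acetyltransferase, so transduced cells can be both followed by fluorescence and selected with puromycin. The barcode is too short to be annotated in the feature table. According to the record it was inserted by restriction cloning between BglII (destroyed) and EcoRI sites, and the construct name suggests it lies just upstream of GFP.

Once integrated, the barcode is a heritable identifier. Cell populations that each carry a different barcode can be pooled and later told apart by sequencing the barcode region. The associated publication used this approach for a multiplexed in vivo small-molecule screening platform.
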