Features (pLannotate 1.2.2; 19 found; start..end, strand, type, name):
    579..920     +  misc_feature   MESV Ψ: packaging signal of murine embryonic stem cell virus
    987..1403    +  CDS            gag (truncated): truncated Moloney murine leukemia virus (MMLV) gag gene lacking the start codon
   1427..2143    +  CDS            EGFP: EGFP is a basic (constitutively fluorescent) green fluorescent protein published in 1996, derived from Aequorea victoria. It is reported to be a rapidly-maturing weak dimer with moderate acid sensitivity.
   2161..2660    +  promoter       PGK promoter: mouse phosphoglycerate kinase 1 promoter
   2681..3280    +  CDS            PuroR: puromycin N-acetyltransferase; pac from Streptomyces alboniger; confers resistance to puromycin
   3380..3894    +  LTR            3' LTR: 3' long terminal repeat from murine embryonic stem cell virus
   4087..4103    -  protein_bind   lac operator: The lac repressor binds to the lac operator to inhibit transcription in E. coli. This inhibition can be relieved by adding lactose or isopropyl-β-D-thiogalactopyranoside (IPTG). lac repressor encoded by lacI
   4111..4141    -  promoter       lac promoter: promoter for the E. coli lac operon
   4156..4177    -  protein_bind   CAP binding site: CAP binding activates transcription in the presence of cAMP. E. coli catabolite activator protein
   4190..4282    -  CDS            lacI (fragment): lac repressor; lacI; The lac repressor binds to the lac operator to inhibit transcription in E. coli. This inhibition can be relieved by adding lactose or isopropyl-β-D-thiogalactopyranoside (IPTG).
   4465..5053    -  rep_origin     ori: high-copy-number ColE1/pMB1/pBR322/pUC origin of replication
   5224..6084    -  CDS            AmpR: β-lactamase; bla; confers resistance to ampicillin, carbenicillin, and related antibiotics
   6085..6189    -  promoter       AmpR promoter: bla
   6284..6319    +  CDS            rop (fragment): Rop protein, which maintains plasmids at low copy number; rop
   6421..6520    +  misc_feature   bom (fragment): basis of mobility region from pBR322
   6526..6675    -  CDS            lacZα (fragment): LacZα fragment of β-galactosidase; lacZ fragment
   6675..6876    -  CDS            TcR (fragment): tetracycline efflux protein; tet; confers resistance to tetracycline
   6877..6975    +  CDS            env (fragment): murine leukemia virus gPr80 envelope polyprotein precursor; env; proteolytically cleaved into gp70SU and p15TM subunits
   7017..515     +  LTR            5' LTR (across the origin): 5' long terminal repeat from murine embryonic stem cell virus
>Addgene plasmid #83763 | MSCV-6NBC-GFP-PGK-Puro-Barcode86 | depositor full sequence | sequence record 159958 | Full Sequence
TGAAAGACCCCACCTGTAGGTTTGGCAAGCTAGCTTAAGTAACGCCATTTTGCAAGGCATGGAAAATACA
TAACTGAGAATAGAGAAGTTCAGATCAAGGTTAGGAACAGAGAGACAGCAGAATATGGGCCAAACAGGAT
ATCTGTGGTAAGCAGTTCCTGCCCCGGCTCAGGGCCAAGAACAGATGGTCCCCAGATGCGGTCCCGCCCT
CAGCAGTTTCTAGAGAACCATCAGATGTTTCCAGGGTGCCCCAAGGACCTGAAATGACCCTGTGCCTTAT
TTGAACTAACCAATCAGTTCGCTTCTCGCTTCTGTTCGCGCGCTTCTGCTCCCCGAGCTCAATAAAAGAG
CCCACAACCCCTCACTCGGCGCGCCAGTCCTCCGATAGACTGCGTCGCCCGGGTACCCGTATTCCCAATA
AAGCCTCTTGCTGTTTGCATCCGAATCGTGGACTCGCTGATCCTTGGGAGGGTCTCCTCAGATTGATTGA
CTGCCCACCTCGGGGGTCTTTCATTTGGAGGTTCCACCGAGATTTGGAGACCCCTGCCCAGGGACCACCG
ACCCCCCCGCCGGGAGGTAAGCTGGCCAGCGGTCGTTTCGTGTCTGTCTCTGTCTTTGTGCGTGTTTGTG
CCGGCATCTAATGTTTGCGCCTGCGTCTGTACTAGTTAGCTAACTAGCTCTGTATCTGGCGGACCCGTGG
TGGAACTGACGAGTTCTGAACACCCGGCCGCAACCCTGGGAGACGTCCCAGGGACTTTGGGGGCCGTTTT
TGTGGCCCGACCTGAGGAAGGGAGTCGATGTGGAATCCGACCCCGTCAGGATATGTGGTTCTGGTAGGAG
ACGAGAACCTAAAACAGTTCCCGCCTCCGTCTGAATTTTTGCTTTCGGTTTGGAACCGAAGCCGCGCGTC
TTGTCTGCTGCAGCGCTGCAGCATCGTTCTGTGTTGTCTCTGTCTGACTGTGTTTCTGTATTTGTCTGAA
AATTAGGGCCAGACTGTTACCACTCCCTTAAGTTTGACCTTAGGTCACTGGAAAGATGTCGAGCGGATCG
CTCACAACCAGTCGGTAGATGTCAAGAAGAGACGTTGGGTTACCTTCTGCTCTGCAGAATGGCCAACCTT
TAACGTCGGATGGCCGCGAGACGGCACCTTTAACCGAGACCTCATCACCCAGGTTAAGATCAAGGTCTTT
TCACCTGGCCCGCATGGACACCCAGACCAGGTCCCCTACATCGTGACCTGGGAAGCCTTGGCTTTTGACC
CCCCTCCCTGGGTCAAGCCCTTTGTACACCCTAAGCCTCCGCCTCCTCTTCCTCCATCCGCCCCGTCTCT
CCCCCTTGAACCTCCTCGTTCGACCCCGCCTCGATCCTCCCTTTATCCAGCCCTCACTCCTTCTCTAGGC
GCCGGAATTAGATCCGGCGTACCACCATGGTGAGCAAGGGCGAGGAGCTGTTCACCGGGGTGGTGCCCAT
CCTGGTCGAGCTGGACGGCGACGTAAACGGCCACAAGTTCAGCGTGTCCGGCGAGGGCGAGGGCGATGCC
ACCTACGGCAAGCTGACCCTGAAGTTCATCTGCACCACCGGCAAGCTGCCCGTGCCCTGGCCCACCCTCG
TGACCACCCTGACCTACGGCGTGCAGTGCTTCAGCCGCTACCCCGACCACATGAAGCAGCACGACTTCTT
CAAGTCCGCCATGCCCGAAGGCTACGTCCAGGAGCGCACCATCTTCTTCAAGGACGACGGCAACTACAAG
ACCCGCGCCGAGGTGAAGTTCGAGGGCGACACCCTGGTGAACCGCATCGAGCTGAAGGGCATCGACTTCA
AGGAGGACGGCAACATCCTGGGGCACAAGCTGGAGTACAACTACAACAGCCACAACGTCTATATCATGGC
CGACAAGCAGAAGAACGGCATCAAGGTGAACTTCAAGATCCGCCACAACATCGAGGACGGCAGCGTGCAG
CTCGCCGACCACTACCAGCAGAACACCCCCATCGGCGACGGCCCCGTGCTGCTGCCCGACAACCACTACC
TGAGCACCCAGTCCGCCCTGAGCAAAGACCCCAACGAGAAGCGCGATCACATGGTCCTGCTGGAGTTCGT
GACCGCCGCCGGGATCACTCTCGGCATGGACGAGCTGTACAAGTAGCGGAGAATTCTACCGGGTAGGGGA
GGCGCTTTTCCCAAGGCAGTCTGGAGCATGCGCTTTAGCAGCCCCGCTGGGCACTTGGCGCTACACAAGT
GGCCTCTGGCCTCGCACACATTCCACATCCACCGGTAGGCGCCAACCGGCTCCGTTCTTTGGTGGCCCCT
TCGCGCCACCTTCTACTCCTCCCCTAGTCAGGAAGTTCCCCCCCGCCCCGCAGCTCGCGTCGTGCAGGAC
GTGACAAATGGAAGTAGCACGTCTCACTAGTCTCGTGCAGATGGACAGCACCGCTGAGCAATGGAAGCGG
GTAGGCCTTTGGGGCAGCGGCCAATAGCAGCTTTGCTCCTTCGCTTTCTGGGCTCAGAGGCTGGGAAGGG
GTGGGTCCGGGGGCGGGCTCAGGGGCGGGCTCAGGGGCGGGGCGGGCGCCCGAAGGTCCTCCGGAGGCCC
GGCATTCTGCACGCTTCAAAAGCGCACGTCTGCCGCGCTGTTCTCCTCTTCCTCATCTCCGGGCCTTTCG
ACCTGCAGCCCAAGCTTACCATGACCGAGTACAAGCCCACGGTGCGCCTCGCCACCCGCGACGACGTCCC
CAGGGCCGTACGCACCCTCGCCGCCGCGTTCGCCGACTACCCCGCCACGCGCCACACCGTCGATCCGGAC
CGCCACATCGAGCGGGTCACCGAGCTGCAAGAACTCTTCCTCACGCGCGTCGGGCTCGACATCGGCAAGG
TGTGGGTCGCGGACGACGGCGCCGCGGTGGCGGTCTGGACCACGCCGGAGAGCGTCGAAGCGGGGGCGGT
GTTCGCCGAGATCGGCCCGCGCATGGCCGAGTTGAGCGGTTCCCGGCTGGCCGCGCAGCAACAGATGGAA
GGCCTCCTGGCGCCGCACCGGCCCAAGGAGCCCGCGTGGTTCCTGGCCACCGTCGGCGTCTCGCCCGACC
ACCAGGGCAAGGGTCTGGGCAGCGCCGTCGTGCTCCCCGGAGTGGAGGCGGCCGAGCGCGCCGGGGTGCC
CGCCTTCCTGGAGACCTCCGCGCCCCGCAACCTCCCCTTCTACGAGCGGCTCGGCTTCACCGTCACCGCC
GACGTCGAGGTGCCCGAAGGACCGCGCACCTGGTGCATGACCCGCAAGCCCGGTGCCTGACGCCCGCCCC
ACGACCCGCAGCGCCCGACCGAAAGGAGCGCACGACCCCATGCATCGATAAAATAAAAGATTTTATTTAG
TCTCCAGAAAAAGGGGGGAATGAAAGACCCCACCTGTAGGTTTGGCAAGCTAGCTTAAGTAACGCCATTT
TGCAAGGCATGGAAAATACATAACTGAGAATAGAGAAGTTCAGATCAAGGTTAGGAACAGAGAGACAGCA
GAATATGGGCCAAACAGGATATCTGTGGTAAGCAGTTCCTGCCCCGGCTCAGGGCCAAGAACAGATGGTC
CCCAGATGCGGTCCCGCCCTCAGCAGTTTCTAGAGAACCATCAGATGTTTCCAGGGTGCCCCAAGGACCT
GAAATGACCCTGTGCCTTATTTGAACTAACCAATCAGTTCGCTTCTCGCTTCTGTTCGCGCGCTTCTGCT
CCCCGAGCTCAATAAAAGAGCCCACAACCCCTCACTCGGCGCGCCAGTCCTCCGATAGACTGCGTCGCCC
GGGTACCCGTGTATCCAATAAACCCTCTTGCAGTTGCATCCGACTTGTGGTCTCGCTGTTCCTTGGGAGG
GTCTCCTCTGAGTGATTGACTACCCGTCAGCGGGGGTCTTTCATGGGTAACAGTTTCTTGAAGTTGGAGA
ACAACATTCTGAGGGTAGGAGTCGAATATTAAGTAATCCTGACTCAATTAGCCACTGTTTTGAATCCACA
TACTCCAATACTCCTGAAATAGTTCATTATGGACAGCGCAGAAGAGCTGGGGAGAATTAATTCGTAATCA
TGGTCATAGCTGTTTCCTGTGTGAAATTGTTATCCGCTCACAATTCCACACAACATACGAGCCGGAAGCA
TAAAGTGTAAAGCCTGGGGTGCCTAATGAGTGAGCTAACTCACATTAATTGCGTTGCGCTCACTGCCCGC
TTTCCAGTCGGGAAACCTGTCGTGCCAGCTGCATTAATGAATCGGCCAACGCGCGGGGAGAGGCGGTTTG
CGTATTGGGCGCTCTTCCGCTTCCTCGCTCACTGACTCGCTGCGCTCGGTCGTTCGGCTGCGGCGAGCGG
TATCAGCTCACTCAAAGGCGGTAATACGGTTATCCACAGAATCAGGGGATAACGCAGGAAAGAACATGTG
AGCAAAAGGCCAGCAAAAGGCCAGGAACCGTAAAAAGGCCGCGTTGCTGGCGTTTTTCCATAGGCTCCGC
CCCCCTGACGAGCATCACAAAAATCGACGCTCAAGTCAGAGGTGGCGAAACCCGACAGGACTATAAAGAT
ACCAGGCGTTTCCCCCTGGAAGCTCCCTCGTGCGCTCTCCTGTTCCGACCCTGCCGCTTACCGGATACCT
GTCCGCCTTTCTCCCTTCGGGAAGCGTGGCGCTTTCTCATAGCTCACGCTGTAGGTATCTCAGTTCGGTG
TAGGTCGTTCGCTCCAAGCTGGGCTGTGTGCACGAACCCCCCGTTCAGCCCGACCGCTGCGCCTTATCCG
GTAACTATCGTCTTGAGTCCAACCCGGTAAGACACGACTTATCGCCACTGGCAGCAGCCACTGGTAACAG
GATTAGCAGAGCGAGGTATGTAGGCGGTGCTACAGAGTTCTTGAAGTGGTGGCCTAACTACGGCTACACT
AGAAGGACAGTATTTGGTATCTGCGCTCTGCTGAAGCCAGTTACCTTCGGAAAAAGAGTTGGTAGCTCTT
GATCCGGCAAACAAACCACCGCTGGTAGCGGTGGTTTTTTTGTTTGCAAGCAGCAGATTACGCGCAGAAA
AAAAGGATCTCAAGAAGATCCTTTGATCTTTTCTACGGGGTCTGACGCTCAGTGGAACGAAAACTCACGT
TAAGGGATTTTGGTCATGAGATTATCAAAAAGGATCTTCACCTAGATCCTTTTAAATTAAAAATGAAGTT
TTAAATCAATCTAAAGTATATATGAGTAAACTTGGTCTGACAGTTACCAATGCTTAATCAGTGAGGCACC
TATCTCAGCGATCTGTCTATTTCGTTCATCCATAGTTGCCTGACTCCCCGTCGTGTAGATAACTACGATA
CGGGAGGGCTTACCATCTGGCCCCAGTGCTGCAATGATACCGCGAGACCCACGCTCACCGGCTCCAGATT
TATCAGCAATAAACCAGCCAGCCGGAAGGGCCGAGCGCAGAAGTGGTCCTGCAACTTTATCCGCCTCCAT
CCAGTCTATTAATTGTTGCCGGGAAGCTAGAGTAAGTAGTTCGCCAGTTAATAGTTTGCGCAACGTTGTT
GCCATTGCTACAGGCATCGTGGTGTCACGCTCGTCGTTTGGTATGGCTTCATTCAGCTCCGGTTCCCAAC
GATCAAGGCGAGTTACATGATCCCCCATGTTGTGCAAAAAAGCGGTTAGCTCCTTCGGTCCTCCGATCGT
TGTCAGAAGTAAGTTGGCCGCAGTGTTATCACTCATGGTTATGGCAGCACTGCATAATTCTCTTACTGTC
ATGCCATCCGTAAGATGCTTTTCTGTGACTGGTGAGTACTCAACCAAGTCATTCTGAGAATAGTGTATGC
GGCGACCGAGTTGCTCTTGCCCGGCGTCAATACGGGATAATACCGCGCCACATAGCAGAACTTTAAAAGT
GCTCATCATTGGAAAACGTTCTTCGGGGCGAAAACTCTCAAGGATCTTACCGCTGTTGAGATCCAGTTCG
ATGTAACCCACTCGTGCACCCAACTGATCTTCAGCATCTTTTACTTTCACCAGCGTTTCTGGGTGAGCAA
AAACAGGAAGGCAAAATGCCGCAAAAAAGGGAATAAGGGCGACACGGAAATGTTGAATACTCATACTCTT
CCTTTTTCAATATTATTGAAGCATTTATCAGGGTTATTGTCTCATGAGCGGATACATATTTGAATGTATT
TAGAAAAATAAACAAATAGGGGTTCCGCGCACATTTCCCCGAAAAGTGCCACCTGACGTCTAAGAAACCA
TTATTATCATGACATTAACCTATAAAAATAGGCGTATCACGAGGCCCTTTCGTCTCGCGCGTTTCGGTGA
TGACGGTGAAAACCTCTGACACATGCAGCTCCCGGAGACGGTCACAGCTTGTCTGTAAGCGGATGCCGGG
AGCAGACAAGCCCGTCAGGGCGCGTCAGCGGGTGTTGGCGGGTGTCGGGGCTGGCTTAACTATGCGGCAT
CAGAGCAGATTGTACTGAGAGTGCACCATATGCGGTGTGAAATACCGCACAGATGCGTAAGGAGAAAATA
CCGCATCAGGCGCCATTCGCCATTCAGGCTGCGCAACTGTTGGGAAGGGCGATCGGTGCGGGCCTCTTCG
CTATTACGCCAGCTGGCGAAAGGGGGATGTGCTGCAAGGCGATTAAGTTGGGTAACGCCAGGGTTTTCCC
AGTCACGACGTTGTAAAACGACGGCGCAAGGAATGGTGCATGCAAGGAGATGGCGCCCAACAGTCCCCCG
GCCACGGGGCCTGCCACCATACCCACGCCGAAACAAGCGCTCATGAGCCCGAAGTGGCGAGCCCGATCTT
CCCCATCGGTGATGTCGGCGATATAGGCGCCAGCAACCGCACCTGTGGCGCCGGTGATGCCGGCCACGAT
GCGTCCGGCGTAGAGGCGATTAGTCCAATTTGTTAAAGACAGGATATCAGTGGTCCAGGCTCTAGTTTTG
ACTCAACAATATCACCAGCTGAAGCCTATAGAGTACGAGCCATAGATAAAATAAAAGATTTTATTTAGTC
TCCAGAAAAAGGGGGGAA
