>Addgene plasmid #83763 | MSCV-6NBC-GFP-PGK-Puro-Barcode86 | addgene partial sequence | sequence record 165502 | pLXSN5 5'-CCCTTGAACCTCCTCGTTCGACC-3'
CAGCCCTCACTCCTTCTCTAGGCGCCGGAATTAGATCCGGCGTACCACCATGGTGAGCAAGGGCGAGGAG
CTGTTCACCGGGGTGGTGCCCATCCTGGTCGAGCTGGACGGCGACGTAAACGGCCACAAGTTCAGCGTGT
CCGGCGAGGGCGAGGGCGATGCCACCTACGGCAAGCTGACCCTGAAGTTCATCTGCACCACCGGCAAGCT
GCCCGTGCCCTGGCCCACCCTCGTGACCACCCTGACCTACGGCGTGCAGTGCTTCAGCCGCTACCCCGAC
CACATGAAGCAGCACGACTTCTTCAAGTCCGCCATGCCCGAAGGCTACGTCCAGGAGCGCACCATCTTCT
TCAAGGACGACGGCAACTACAAGACCCGCGCCGAGGTGAAGTTCGAGGGCGACACCCTGGTGAACCGCAT
CGAGCTGAAGGGCATCGACTTCAAGGAGGACGGCAACATCCTGGGGCACAAGCTGGAGTACAACTACAAC
AGCCACAACGTCTATATCATGGCCGACAAGCAGAAGAACGGCATCAAGGTGAACTTCAAGATCCGCCACA
ACATCGAGGACGGCAGCGTGCAGCTCGCCGACCACTACCAGCAGAACACCCCCATCGGCGACGGCCCCGT
GCTGCTGCCCGACAACCACTACCTGAGCACCCAGTCCGCCCTGAGCAAAGACCCCAACGAGAAGCGCGAT
CACATGGTCCTGCTGGAGTTCGTGACCGCCGCCGGGATCACTCTCGGCATGGACGAGCTGTACAAGTAGC
GGAGAATTCTACCGGGTAGGGGAGGCGCTTTTCCCAAGGCAGTCTGGAGCATGCGCTTTAG
